>Addgene plasmid #116608 | pHAGE-PPP2R1A-P179R | addgene full sequence | sequence record 250698 | Addgene NGS Result
TGGAAGGGCTAATTCACTCCCAAAGAAGACAAGATATCCTTGATCTGTGGATCTACCACACACAAGGCTA
CTTCCCTGATTAGCAGAACTACACACCAGGGCCAGGGGTCAGATATCCACTGACCTTTGGATGGTGCTAC
AAGCTAGTACCAGTTGAGCCAGATAAGGTAGAAGAGGCCAATAAAGGAGAGAACACCAGCTTGTTACACC
CTGTGAGCCTGCATGGGATGGATGACCCGGAGAGAGAAGTGTTAGAGTGGAGGTTTGACAGCCGCCTAGC
ATTTCATCACGTGGCCCGAGAGCTGCATCCGGAGTACTTCAAGAACTGCTGATATCGAGCTTGCTACAAG
GGACTTTCCGCTGGGGACTTTCCAGGGAGGCGTGGCCTGGGCGGGACTGGGGAGTGGCGAGCCCTCAGAT
CCTGCATATAAGCAGCTGCTTTTTGCCTGTACTGGGTCTCTCTGGTTAGACCAGATCTGAGCCTGGGAGC
TCTCTGGCTAACTAGGGAACCCACTGCTTAAGCCTCAATAAAGCTTGCCTTGAGTGCTTCAAGTAGTGTG
TGCCCGTCTGTTGTGTGACTCTGGTAACTAGAGATCCCTCAGACCCTTTTAGTCAGTGTGGAAAATCTCT
AGCAGTGGCGCCCGAACAGGGACTTGAAAGCGAAAGGGAAACCAGAGGAGCTCTCTCGACGCAGGACTCG
GCTTGCTGAAGCGCGCACGGCAAGAGGCGAGGGGCGGCGACTGGTGAGTACGCCAAAAATTTTGACTAGC
GGAGGCTAGAAGGAGAGAGATGGGTGCGAGAGCGTCAGTATTAAGCGGGGGAGAATTAGATCGCGATGGG
AAAAAATTCGGTTAAGGCCAGGGGGAAAGAAAAAATATAAATTAAAACATATAGTATGGGCAAGCAGGGA
GCTAGAACGATTCGCAGTTAATCCTGGCCTGTTAGAAACATCAGAAGGCTGTAGACAAATACTGGGACAG
CTACAACCATCCCTTCAGACAGGATCAGAAGAACTTAGATCATTATATAATACAGTAGCAACCCTCTATT
GTGTGCATCAAAGGATAGAGATAAAAGACACCAAGGAAGCTTTAGACAAGATAGAGGAAGAGCAAAACAA
AAGTAAGACCACCGCACAGCAAGCGGCCGGCCGCTGATCTTCAGACCTGGAGGAGGAGATATGAGGGACA
ATTGGAGAAGTGAATTATATAAATATAAAGTAGTAAAAATTGAACCATTAGGAGTAGCACCCACCAAGGC
AAAGAGAAGAGTGGTGCAGAGAGAAAAAAGAGCAGTGGGAATAGGAGCTTTGTTCCTTGGGTTCTTGGGA
GCAGCAGGAAGCACTATGGGCGCAGCGTCAATGACGCTGACGGTACAGGCCAGACAATTATTGTCTGGTA
TAGTGCAGCAGCAGAACAATTTGCTGAGGGCTATTGAGGCGCAACAGCATCTGTTGCAACTCACAGTCTG
GGGCATCAAGCAGCTCCAGGCAAGAATCCTGGCTGTGGAAAGATACCTAAAGGATCAACAGCTCCTGGGG
ATTTGGGGTTGCTCTGGAAAACTCATTTGCACCACTGCTGTGCCTTGGAATGCTAGTTGGAGTAATAAAT
CTCTGGAACAGATTTGGAATCACACGACCTGGATGGAGTGGGACAGAGAAATTAACAATTACACAAGCTT
AATACACTCCTTAATTGAAGAATCGCAAAACCAGCAAGAAAAGAATGAACAAGAATTATTGGAATTAGAT
AAATGGGCAAGTTTGTGGAATTGGTTTAACATAACAAATTGGCTGTGGTATATAAAATTATTCATAATGA
TAGTAGGAGGCTTGGTAGGTTTAAGAATAGTTTTTGCTGTACTTTCTATAGTGAATAGAGTTAGGCAGGG
ATATTCACCATTATCGTTTCAGACCCACCTCCCAACCCCGAGGGGACCCGACAGGCCCGAAGGAATAGAA
GAAGAAGGTGGAGAGAGAGACAGAGACAGATCCATTCGATTAGTGAACGGATCTCGACGGTATCGCCGAA
TTCACAAATGGCAGTATTCATCCACAATTTTAAAAGAAAAGGGGGGATTGGGGGGTACAGTGCAGGGGAA
AGAATAGTAGACATAATAGCAACAGACATACAAACTAAAGAATTACAAAAACAAATTACAAAAATTCAAA
ATTTTCGGGTTTATTACAGGGACAGCAGAGATCCAGTTTGGACTAGTCGTGAGGCTCCGGTGCCCGTCAG
TGGGCAGAGCGCACATCGCCCACAGTCCCCGAGAAGTTGGGGGGAGGGGTCGGCAATTGAACCGGTGCCT
AGAGAAGGTGGCGCGGGGTAAACTGGGAAAGTGATGTCGTGTACTGGCTCCGCCTTTTTCCCGAGGGTGG
GGGAGAACCGTATATAAGTGCAGTAGTCGCCGTGAACGTTCTTTTTCGCAACGGGTTTGCCGCCAGAACA
CAGGTAAGTGCCGTGTGTGGTTCCCGCGGGCCTGGCCTCTTTACGGGTTATGGCCCTTGCGTGCCTTGAA
TTACTTCCACCTGGCTGCAGTACGTGATTCTTGATCCCGAGCTTCGGGTTGGAAGTGGGTGGGAGAGTTC
GAGGCCTTGCGCTTAAGGAGCCCCTTCGCCTCGTGCTTGAGTTGAGGCCTGGCCTGGGCGCTGGGGCCGC
CGCGTGCGAATCTGGTGGCACCTTCGCGCCTGTCTCGCTGCTTTCGATAAGTCTCTAGCCATTTAAAATT
TTTGATGACCTGCTGCGACGCTTTTTTTCTGGCAAGATAGTCTTGTAAATGCGGGCCAAGATCTGCACAC
TGGTATTTCGGTTTTTGGGGCCGCGGGCGGCGACGGGGCCCGTGCGTCCCAGCGCACATGTTCGGCGAGG
CGGGGCCTGCGAGCGCGGCCACCGAGAATCGGACGGGGGTAGTCTCAAGCTGGCCGGCCTGCTCTGGTGC
CTGGCCTCGCGCCGCCGTGTATCGCCCCGCCCTGGGCGGCAAGGCTGGCCCGGTCGGCACCAGTTGCGTG
AGCGGAAAGATGGCCGCTTCCCGGCCCTGCTGCAGGGAGCTCAAAATGGAGGACGCGGCGCTCGGGAGAG
CGGGCGGGTGAGTCACCCACACAAAGGAAAAGGGCCTTTCCGTCCTCAGCCGTCGCTTCATGTGACTCCA
CGGAGTACCGGGCGCCGTCCAGGCACCTCGATTAGTTCTCGAGCTTTTGGAGTACGTCGTCTTTAGGTTG
GGGGGAGGGGTTTTATGCGATGGAGTTTCCCCACACTGAGTGGGTGGAGACTGAAGTTAGGCCAGCTTGG
CACTTGATGTAATTCTCCTTGGAATTTGCCCTTTTTGAGTTTGGATCTTGGTTCATTCTCAAGCCTCAGA
CAGTGGTTCAAAGTTTTTTTCTTCCATTTCAGGTGTCGTGAAGCGGCCCTGCAGATATCAACAAGTTTGT
ACAAAAAAGCAGGCACCATGGCGGCGGCCGACGGCGACGACTCGCTGTACCCCATCGCGGTGCTCATAGA
CGAACTCCGCAATGAGGACGTTCAGCTTCGCCTCAACAGCATCAAGAAGCTGTCCACCATCGCCTTGGCC
CTTGGGGTTGAAAGGACCCGAAGTGAGCTTCTGCCTTTCCTTACAGATACCATCTATGATGAAGATGAGG
TCCTCCTGGCCCTGGCAGAACAGCTGGGAACCTTCACTACCCTGGTGGGAGGCCCAGAGTACGTGCACTG
CCTGCTGCCACCGCTGGAGTCGCTGGCCACAGTGGAGGAGACAGTGGTGCGGGACAAGGCAGTGGAGTCC
TTACGGGCCATCTCACACGAGCACTCGCCCTCTGACCTGGAGGCGCACTTTGTGCCGCTAGTGAAGCGGC
TGGCGGGCGGCGACTGGTTCACCTCCCGCACCTCGGCCTGCGGCCTCTTCTCCGTCTGCTACCCCCGAGT
GTCCAGTGCTGTGAAGGCGGAACTTCGACAGTACTTCCGGAACCTGTGCTCAGATGACACCCGCATGGTG
CGGCGGGCCGCAGCCTCCAAGCTGGGGGAGTTTGCCAAGGTGCTGGAGCTGGACAACGTCAAGAGTGAGA
TCATCCCCATGTTCTCCAACCTGGCCTCTGACGAGCAGGACTCGGTGCGGCTGCTGGCGGTGGAGGCGTG
CGTGAACATCGCCCAGCTTCTGCCCCAGGAGGATCTGGAGGCCCTGGTGATGCCCACTCTGCGCCAGGCC
GCTGAAGACAAGTCCTGGCGCGTCCGCTACATGGTGGCTGACAAGTTCACAGAGCTCCAGAAAGCAGTGG
GGCCTGAGATCACCAAGACAGACCTGGTCCCTGCCTTCCAGAACCTGATGAAAGACTGTGAGGCCGAGGT
GAGGGCCGCAGCCTCCCACAAGGTCAAAGAGTTCTGTGAAAACCTCTCAGCTGACTGTCGGGAGAATGTG
ATCATGTCCCAGATCTTGCCCTGCATCAAGGAGCTGGTGTCCGATGCCAACCAACATGTCAAGTCTGCCC
TGGCCTCAGTCATCATGGGTCTCTCTCCCATCTTGGGCAAAGACAACACCATCGAGCACCTCTTGCCCCT
CTTCCTGGCTCAGCTGAAGGATGAGTGCCCTGAGGTACGGCTGAACATCATCTCTAACCTGGACTGTGTG
AACGAGGTGATTGGCATCCGGCAGCTGTCCCAGTCCCTGCTCCCTGCCATTGTGGAGCTGGCTGAGGACG
CCAAGTGGCGGGTGCGGCTGGCCATCATTGAGTACATGCCCCTCCTGGCTGGACAGCTGGGAGTGGAGTT
CTTTGATGAGAAACTTAACTCCTTGTGCATGGCCTGGCTTGTGGATCATGTATATGCCATCCGCGAGGCA
GCCACCAGCAACCTGAAGAAGCTAGTGGAAAAGTTTGGGAAGGAGTGGGCCCATGCCACAATCATCCCCA
AGGTCTTGGCCATGTCCGGAGACCCCAACTACCTGCACCGCATGACTACGCTCTTCTGCATCAATGTGCT
GTCTGAGGTCTGTGGGCAGGACATCACCACCAAGCACATGCTACCCACGGTTCTGCGCATGGCTGGGGAC
CCGGTTGCCAATGTCCGCTTCAATGTGGCCAAGTCTCTGCAGAAGATAGGGCCCATCCTGGACAACAGCA
CCTTGCAGAGTGAAGTCAAGCCCATCCTAGAGAAGCTGACCCAGGACCAGGATGTGGACGTCAAATACTT
TGCCCAGGAGGCTCTGACTGTTCTGTCTCTCGCCTAGAACCCAGCTTTCTTGTACAAAGTGGTTGATATC
CAGCACAGTGGCGGCCGCTCGAGTCTAGAGGGCCCGCGGTTCGAAGGTAAGCCTATCCCTAACCCTCTCC
TCGGTCTCGATTCTACGCGTACCGGTTAGTAATGAGATCCCTCCCCCCCCCCTAACGTTACTGGCCGAAG
CCGCTTGGAATAAGGCCGGTGTGCGTTTGTCTATATGTTATTTTCCACCATATTGCCGTCTTTTGGCAAT
GTGAGGGCCCGGAAACCTGGCCCTGTCTTCTTGACGAGCATTCCTAGGGGTCTTTCCCCTCTCGCCAAAG
GAATGCAAGGTCTGTTGAATGTCGTGAAGGAAGCAGTTCCTCTGGAAGCTTCTTGAAGACAAACAACGTC
TGTAGCGACCCTTTGCAGGCAGCGGAACCCCCCACCTGGCGACAGGTGCCTCTGCGGCCAAAAGCCACGT
GTATAAGATACACCTGCAAAGGCGGCACAACCCCAGTGCCACGTTGTGAGTTGGATAGTTGTGGAAAGAG
TCAAATGGCTCTCCTCAAGCGTATTCAACAAGGGGCTGAAGGATGCCCAGAAGGTACCCCATTGTATGGG
ATCTGATCTGGGGCCTCGGTGCACATGCTTTACATGTGTTTAGTCGAGGTTAAAAAAACGTCTAGGCCCC
CCGAACCACGGGGACGTGGTTTTCCTTTGAAAAACACGATGATAATATGGCCACACATATGGTGAGCAAG
GGCGAGGAGCTGTTCACCGGGGTGGTGCCCATCCTGGTCGAGCTGGACGGCGACGTAAACGGCCACAAGT
TCAGCGTGTCCGGCGAGGGCGAGGGCGATGCCACCTACGGCAAGCTGACCCTGAAGTTCATCTGCACCAC
CGGCAAGCTGCCCGTGCCCTGGCCCACCCTCGTGACCACCCTGACCTACGGCGTGCAGTGCTTCAGCCGC
TACCCCGACCACATGAAGCAGCACGACTTCTTCAAGTCCGCCATGCCCGAAGGCTACGTCCAGGAGCGCA
CCATCTTCTTCAAGGACGACGGCAACTACAAGACCCGCGCCGAGGTGAAGTTCGAGGGCGACACCCTGGT
GAACCGCATCGAGCTGAAGGGCATCGACTTCAAGGAGGACGGCAACATCCTGGGGCACAAGCTGGAGTAC
AACTACAACAGCCACAACGTCTATATCATGGCCGACAAGCAGAAGAACGGCATCAAGGTGAACTTCAAGA
TCCGCCACAACATCGAGGACGGCAGCGTGCAGCTCGCCGACCACTACCAGCAGAACACCCCCATCGGCGA
CGGCCCCGTGCTGCTGCCCGACAACCACTACCTGAGCACCCAGTCCGCCCTGAGCAAAGACCCCAACGAG
AAGCGCGATCACATGGTCCTGCTGGAGTTCGTGACCGCCGCCGGGATCACTCTCGGCATGGACGAGCTGT
ACAAGTAAATCGATAGATCCTAATCAACCTCTGGATTACAAAATTTGTGAAAGATTGACTGGTATTCTTA
ACTATGTTGCTCCTTTTACGCTATGTGGATACGCTGCTTTAATGCCTTTGTATCATGCTATTGCTTCCCG
TATGGCTTTCATTTTCTCCTCCTTGTATAAATCCTGGTTGCTGTCTCTTTATGAGGAGTTGTGGCCCGTT
GTCAGGCAACGTGGCGTGGTGTGCACTGTGTTTGCTGACGCAACCCCCACTGGTTGGGGCATTGCCACCA
CCTGTCAGCTCCTTTCCGGGACTTTCGCTTTCCCCCTCCCTATTGCCACGGCGGAACTCATCGCCGCCTG
CCTTGCCCGCTGCTGGACAGGGGCTCGGCTGTTGGGCACTGACAATTCCGTGGTGTTGTCGGGGAAATCA
TCGTCCTTTCCTTGGCTGCTCGCCTGTGTTGCCACCTGGATTCTGCGCGGGACGTCCTTCTGCTACGTCC
CTTCGGCCCTCAATCCAGCGGACCTTCCTTCCCGCGGCCTGCTGCCGGCTCTGCGGCCTCTTCCGCGTCT
TCGCCTTCGCCCTCAGACGAGTCGGATCTCCCTTTGGGCCGCCTCCCCGCCTGAGATCCTTTAAGACCAA
TGACTTACAAGGCAGCTGTAGATCTTAGCCACTTTTTAAAAGAAAAGGGGGGACTGGAAGGGCTAATTCA
CTCCCAACGAAGACAAGATCTGCTTTTTGCTTGTACTGGGTCTCTCTGGTTAGACCAGATCTGAGCCTGG
GAGCTCTCTGGCTAACTAGGGAACCCACTGCTTAAGCCTCAATAAAGCTTGCCTTGAGTGCTTCAAGTAG
TGTGTGCCCGTCTGTTGTGTGACTCTGGTAACTAGAGATCCCTCAGACCCTTTTAGTCAGTGTGGAAAAT
CTCTAGCAGTAGTAGTTCATGTCATCTTATTATTCAGTATTTATAACTTGCAAAGAAATGAATATCAGAG
AGTGAGAGGCCCGGGTTAATTAAGGAAAGGGCTAGATCATTCTTGAAGACGAAAGGGCCTCGTGATACGC
CTATTTTTATAGGTTAATGTCATGATAATAATGGTTTCTTAGACGTCAGGTGGCACTTTTCGGGGAAATG
TGCGCGGAACCCCTATTTGTTTATTTTTCTAAATACATTCAAATATGTATCCGCTCATGAGACAATAACC
CTGATAAATGCTTCAATAATATTGAAAAAGGAAGAGTATGAGTATTCAACATTTCCGTGTCGCCCTTATT
CCCTTTTTTGCGGCATTTTGCCTTCCTGTTTTTGCTCACCCAGAAACGCTGGTGAAAGTAAAAGATGCTG
AAGATCAGTTGGGTGCACGAGTGGGTTACATCGAACTGGATCTCAACAGCGGTAAGATCCTTGAGAGTTT
TCGCCCCGAAGAACGTTTTCCAATGATGAGCACTTTTAAAGTTCTGCTATGTGGCGCGGTATTATCCCGT
GTTGACGCCGGGCAAGAGCAACTCGGTCGCCGCATACACTATTCTCAGAATGACTTGGTTGAGTACTCAC
CAGTCACAGAAAAGCATCTTACGGATGGCATGACAGTAAGAGAATTATGCAGTGCTGCCATAACCATGAG
TGATAACACTGCGGCCAACTTACTTCTGACAACGATCGGAGGACCGAAGGAGCTAACCGCTTTTTTGCAC
AACATGGGGGATCATGTAACTCGCCTTGATCGTTGGGAACCGGAGCTGAATGAAGCCATACCAAACGACG
AGCGTGACACCACGATGCCTGTAGCAATGGCAACAACGTTGCGCAAACTATTAACTGGCGAACTACTTAC
TCTAGCTTCCCGGCAACAATTAATAGACTGGATGGAGGCGGATAAAGTTGCAGGACCACTTCTGCGCTCG
GCCCTTCCGGCTGGCTGGTTTATTGCTGATAAATCTGGAGCCGGTGAGCGTGGGTCTCGCGGTATCATTG
CAGCACTGGGGCCAGATGGTAAGCCCTCCCGTATCGTAGTTATCTACACGACGGGGAGTCAGGCAACTAT
GGATGAACGAAATAGACAGATCGCTGAGATAGGTGCCTCACTGATTAAGCATTGGTAACTGTCAGACCAA
GTTTACTCATATATACTTTAGATTGATTTAAAACTTCATTTTTAATTTAAAAGGATCTAGGTGAAGATCC
TTTTTGATAATCTCATGACCAAAATCCCTTAACGTGAGTTTTCGTTCCACTGAGCGTCAGACCCCGTAGA
AAAGATCAAAGGATCTTCTTGAGATCCTTTTTTTCTGCGCGTAATCTGCTGCTTGCAAACAAAAAAACCA
CCGCTACCAGCGGTGGTTTGTTTGCCGGATCAAGAGCTACCAACTCTTTTTCCGAAGGTAACTGGCTTCA
GCAGAGCGCAGATACCAAATACTGTTCTTCTAGTGTAGCCGTAGTTAGGCCACCACTTCAAGAACTCTGT
AGCACCGCCTACATACCTCGCTCTGCTAATCCTGTTACCAGTGGCTGCTGCCAGTGGCGATAAGTCGTGT
CTTACCGGGTTGGACTCAAGACGATAGTTACCGGATAAGGCGCAGCGGTCGGGCTGAACGGGGGGTTCGT
GCACACAGCCCAGCTTGGAGCGAACGACCTACACCGAACTGAGATACCTACAGCGTGAGCTATGAGAAAG
CGCCACGCTTCCCGAAGGGAGAAAGGCGGACAGGTATCCGGTAAGCGGCAGGGTCGGAACAGGAGAGCGC
ACGAGGGAGCTTCCAGGGGGAAACGCCTGGTATCTTTATAGTCCTGTCGGGTTTCGCCACCTCTGACTTG
AGCGTCGATTTTTGTGATGCTCGTCAGGGGGGCGGAGCCTATGGAAAAACGCCAGCAACGCGGCCTTTTT
ACGGTTCCTGGCCTTTTGCTGGCCTTTTGCTCACATGTTCTTTCCTGCGTTATCCCCTGATTCTGTGGAT
AACCGTATTACCGCCTTTGAGTGAGCTGATACCGCTCGCCGCAGCCGAACGACCGAGCGCAGCGAGTCAG
TGAGCGAGGAAGCGGAAGAGCGCCCAATACGCAAACCGCCTCTCCCCGCGCGTTGGCCGATTCATTAATG
CAGCAAGCTCATGGCTGACTAATTTTTTTTATTTATGCAGAGGCCGAGGCCGCCTCGGCCTCTGAGCTAT
TCCAGAAGTAGTGAGGAGGCTTTTTTGGAGGCCTAGGCTTTTGCAAAAAGCTCCCCGTGGCACGACAGGT
TTCCCGACTGGAAAGCGGGCAGTGAGCGCAACGCAATTAATGTGAGTTAGCTCACTCATTAGGCACCCCA
GGCTTTACACTTTATGCTTCCGGCTCGTATGTTGTGTGGAATTGTGAGCGGATAACAATTTCACACAGGA
AACAGCTATGACATGATTACGAATTTCACAAATAAAGCATTTTTTTCACTGCATTCTAGTTGTGGTTTGT
CCAAACTCATCAATGTATCTTATCATGTCTGGATCAACTGGATAACTCAAGCTAACCAAAATCATCCCAA
ACTTCCCACCCCATACCCTATTACCACTGCCAATTACCTGTGGTTTCATTTACTCTAAACCTGTGATTCC
TCTGAATTATTTTCATTTTAAAGAAATTGTATTTGTTAAATATGTACTACAAACTTAGTAGT
Features (pLannotate 1.2.2; 27 found; start..end, strand, type, name):
    377..634     +  LTR            5' LTR (truncated): truncated 5' long terminal repeat (LTR) from HIV-1
    681..806     +  misc_feature   HIV-1 Ψ: packaging signal of human immunodeficiency virus type 1
    790..1128    +  CDS            HIV-1 gag (fragment): gag protein from human immunodeficiency virus 1; gag
   1303..1536    +  misc_feature   RRE: The Rev response element (RRE) of HIV-1 allows for Rev-dependent mRNA export from the nucleus to the cytoplasm.
   1913..2013    +  CDS            Rev (fragment): human immunodeficiency virus 1 (HIV-1) Rev protein; rev; enhances nuclear export of unspliced and incompletely spliced viral mRNAs
   2058..2175    +  misc_feature   cPPT/CTS: central polypurine tract and central termination sequence of HIV-1
   2223..3401    +  promoter       EF-1α promoter: strong constitutive promoter for human elongation factor EF-1α
   3422..3442    +  protein_bind   attB1: mutant version of attB; core recombination site for the Gateway® BP reaction BP Clonase™
   3448..5214    +  CDS            PPP2R1A: 2AAA_HUMAN - Experimental evidence at protein level: Swiss-Prot protein existence level 1. The PR65 subunit of protein phosphatase 2A serves as a scaffolding molecule to coordinate the assembly of the catalytic subunit and a variable regulatory B subunit. Upon interaction with GNA12 promotes dephosphorylation of microtubule associated protein TAU/MAPT (PubMed:15525651). Required for proper chromosome segregation and for centromeric localization of SGO1 in mitosis (PubMed:16580887). From Homo sapiens (Human).
   5219..5243    -  protein_bind   attB2: mutant version of attB; recombination site for the Gateway® BP reaction BP Clonase™
   5296..5337    +  CDS            V5 tag: epitope tag from simian virus 5
   5463..5925    +  misc_feature   IRES: internal ribosome entry site (IRES) of the encephalomyocarditis virus (EMCV)
   5939..6658    +  CDS            EGFP: the original enhanced GFP (Yang et al., 1996) mammalian codon-optimized
   6672..7260    +  misc_feature   WPRE: woodchuck hepatitis virus posttranscriptional regulatory element
   7268..7333    +  CDS            nef (fragment): NEF_HV1Z2 - Experimental evidence at protein level: Swiss-Prot protein existence level 1. Extracellular Nef protein targets CD4(+) T-lymphocytes for apoptosis by interacting with CXCR4 surface receptors. From Human immunodeficiency virus type 1 group M subtype D (isolate Z2/CDC-Z34) (HIV-1).
   7335..7568    +  LTR            3' LTR (ΔU3): self-inactivating 3' long terminal repeat (LTR) from HIV-1
   7773..7877    +  promoter       AmpR promoter: bla
   7878..8738    +  CDS            AmpR: β-lactamase; bla; confers resistance to ampicillin, carbenicillin, and related antibiotics
   8909..9497    +  rep_origin     ori: high-copy-number ColE1/pMB1/pBR322/pUC origin of replication
   9680..9734    +  CDS            lacI (fragment): lac repressor; lacI; The lac repressor binds to the lac operator to inhibit transcription in E. coli. This inhibition can be relieved by adding lactose or isopropyl-β-D-thiogalactopyranoside (IPTG).
   9740..9833    +  rep_origin     SV40 ori (fragment): SV40 origin of replication
   9858..9895    +  CDS            lacI (fragment): lac repressor; lacI; The lac repressor binds to the lac operator to inhibit transcription in E. coli. This inhibition can be relieved by adding lactose or isopropyl-β-D-thiogalactopyranoside (IPTG).
   9908..9929    +  protein_bind   CAP binding site: CAP binding activates transcription in the presence of cAMP. E. coli catabolite activator protein
   9944..9974    +  promoter       lac promoter: promoter for the E. coli lac operon
   9982..9998    +  protein_bind   lac operator: The lac repressor binds to the lac operator to inhibit transcription in E. coli. This inhibition can be relieved by adding lactose or isopropyl-β-D-thiogalactopyranoside (IPTG). lac repressor encoded by lacI
  10032..10115   +  polyA_signal   SV40 poly(A) signal (fragment): SV40 polyadenylation signal
  10282..329     +  CDS            nef (fragment) (across the origin): NEF_HV1BR - Experimental evidence at protein level: Swiss-Prot protein existence level 1. Extracellular Nef protein targets CD4(+) T-lymphocytes for apoptosis by interacting with CXCR4 surface receptors (PubMed:14990729). From Human immunodeficiency virus type 1 group M subtype B (isolate BRU/LAI) (HIV-1).
