[The description below was written by a language model from this plasmid's Addgene catalogue record and pLannotate feature annotations shown in this document.]
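Description:
pHAGE-PPP2R1A-P179R is an HIV-1-derived lentiviral expression plasmid built on the pHAGE backbone, carrying the human PPP2R1A open reading frame with the P179R substitution. PPP2R1A encodes the PR65/Aα scaffolding subunit of protein phosphatase 2A, which coordinates assembly of the catalytic subunit with a variable regulatory B subunit. In bacteria the plasmid is maintained through a high-copy ColE1/pUC-type origin and selected with ampicillin via the β-lactamase gene. Short lac regulatory, SV40 and nef fragments annotated outside the viral region appear to be backbone remnants rather than functional parts of the payload.

The transfer cassette lies between a truncated 5' LTR and a self-inactivating ΔU3 3' LTR. It includes the Ψ packaging signal with a gag fragment, the Rev response element for nuclear export of the genomic RNA, and the cPPT/CTS, which aids transduction. Internally, the constitutive EF-1α promoter drives the PPP2R1A coding sequence, which is flanked by attB1 and attB2 sites left by Gateway recombination. A V5 epitope tag is annotated just downstream of attB2, but the record does not establish whether it is translated in frame with the insert, which would depend on the absence of a native stop codon. An EMCV IRES then allows EGFP to be translated from the same transcript, so transduced cells can be identified or sorted by fluorescence. A WPRE upstream of the 3' LTR enhances transcript expression. No mammalian drug-resistance marker is annotated. The stated purpose is lentiviral expression of the P179R variant, and the associated publication concerns systematic functional annotation of somatic mutations in cancer.
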