Addgene plasmid #116608: pHAGE-PPP2R1A-P179R
Purpose: Lentiviral expression of PPP2R1A P179R
Depositing lab: Gordon Mills & Kenneth Scott. Depositing organization: Baylor College of Medicine. Publication: Systematic Functional Annotation of Somatic Mutations in Cancer. Ng PK, Li J, Jeong KJ, Shao S, Chen H, Tsang YH, Sengupta S, Wang Z, Bhavana VH, Tran R, Soewito S, Minussi DC, Moreno D, Kong K, Dogruluk T, Lu H, Gao J, Tokheim C, Zhou DC, Johnson AM, Zeng J, Ip CKM, Ju Z, Wester M, Yu S, Li Y, Vellano CP, Schultz N, Karchin R, Ding L, Lu Y, Cheung LWT, Chen K, Shaw KR, Meric-Bernstam F, Scott KL, Yi S, Sahni N, Liang H, Mills GB. Cancer Cell. 2018 Mar 12;33(3):450-462.e10. doi: 10.1016/j.ccell.2018.01.021. PubMed 29533785.
Backbone
  Vector backbone: pHAGE
  Vector type: Lentiviral
Growth in bacteria
  Bacterial resistance: Ampicillin, 100 μg/mL
  Growth temperature: 37°C
  Growth strain: Stbl3
  Copy number: High Copy
Gene/Insert
  Gene/Insert name: PPP2R1A
  Species: H. sapiens (human)
  Mutation: P179R
  Entrez Gene: PPP2R1A (a.k.a. HJS2, MRD36, PP2A-Aalpha, PP2AA, PP2AAALPHA, PR65A)
  Cloning method: Gateway Cloning
Terms and licenses: Academic/Nonprofit Terms; Industry Terms: Not Available to Industry
How to cite: pHAGE-PPP2R1A-P179R was a gift from Gordon Mills & Kenneth Scott (Addgene plasmid # 116608 ; http://n2t.net/addgene:116608 ; RRID:Addgene_116608)
