>Addgene plasmid #116608 | pHAGE-PPP2R1A-P179R | depositor partial sequence | sequence record 219483 | insert
ATGGCGGCGGCCGACGGCGACGACTCGCTGTACCCCATCGCGGTGCTCATAGACGAACTCCGCAATGAGG
ACGTTCAGCTTCGCCTCAACAGCATCAAGAAGCTGTCCACCATCGCCTTGGCCCTTGGGGTTGAAAGGAC
CCGAAGTGAGCTTCTGCCTTTCCTTACAGATACCATCTATGATGAAGATGAGGTCCTCCTGGCCCTGGCA
GAACAGCTGGGAACCTTCACTACCCTGGTGGGAGGCCCAGAGTACGTGCACTGCCTGCTGCCACCGCTGG
AGTCGCTGGCCACAGTGGAGGAGACAGTGGTGCGGGACAAGGCAGTGGAGTCCTTACGGGCCATCTCACA
CGAGCACTCGCCCTCTGACCTGGAGGCGCACTTTGTGCCGCTAGTGAAGCGGCTGGCGGGCGGCGACTGG
TTCACCTCCCGCACCTCGGCCTGCGGCCTCTTCTCCGTCTGCTACCCCCGAGTGTCCAGTGCTGTGAAGG
CGGAACTTCGACAGTACTTCCGGAACCTGTGCTCAGATGACACCCGCATGGTGCGGCGGGCCGCAGCCTC
CAAGCTGGGGGAGTTTGCCAAGGTGCTGGAGCTGGACAACGTCAAGAGTGAGATCATCCCCATGTTCTCC
AACCTGGCCTCTGACGAGCAGGACTCGGTGCGGCTGCTGGCGGTGGAGGCGTGCGTGAACATCGCCCAGC
TTCTGCCCCAGGAGGATCTGGAGGCCCTGGTGATGCCCACTCTGCGCCAGGCCGCTGAAGACAAGTCCTG
GCGCGTCCGCTACATGGTGGCTGACAAGTTCACAGAGCTCCAGAAAGCAGTGGGGCCTGAGATCACCAAG
ACAGACCTGGTCCCTGCCTTCCAGAACCTGATGAAAGACTGTGAGGCCGAGGTGAGGGCCGCAGCCTCCC
ACAAGGTCAAAGAGTTCTGTGAAAACCTCTCAGCTGACTGTCGGGAGAATGTGATCATGTCCCAGATCTT
GCCCTGCATCAAGGAGCTGGTGTCCGATGCCAACCAACATGTCAAGTCTGCCCTGGCCTCAGTCATCATG
GGTCTCTCTCCCATCTTGGGCAAAGACAACACCATCGAGCACCTCTTGCCCCTCTTCCTGGCTCAGCTGA
AGGATGAGTGCCCTGAGGTACGGCTGAACATCATCTCTAACCTGGACTGTGTGAACGAGGTGATTGGCAT
CCGGCAGCTGTCCCAGTCCCTGCTCCCTGCCATTGTGGAGCTGGCTGAGGACGCCAAGTGGCGGGTGCGG
CTGGCCATCATTGAGTACATGCCCCTCCTGGCTGGACAGCTGGGAGTGGAGTTCTTTGATGAGAAACTTA
ACTCCTTGTGCATGGCCTGGCTTGTGGATCATGTATATGCCATCCGCGAGGCAGCCACCAGCAACCTGAA
GAAGCTAGTGGAAAAGTTTGGGAAGGAGTGGGCCCATGCCACAATCATCCCCAAGGTCTTGGCCATGTCC
GGAGACCCCAACTACCTGCACCGCATGACTACGCTCTTCTGCATCAATGTGCTGTCTGAGGTCTGTGGGC
AGGACATCACCACCAAGCACATGCTACCCACGGTTCTGCGCATGGCTGGGGACCCGGTTGCCAATGTCCG
CTTCAATGTGGCCAAGTCTCTGCAGAAGATAGGGCCCATCCTGGACAACAGCACCTTGCAGAGTGAAGTC
AAGCCCATCCTAGAGAAGCTGACCCAGGACCAGGATGTGGACGTCAAATACTTTGCCCAGGAGGCTCTGA
CTGTTCTGTCTCTCGCCTGA
